Addgene plasmid #13007: pcDNA3.1/Myc-His(-)-MSulf-1
Depositing lab: Steven Rosen. Depositing organization: University of California, San Francisco (UCSF). Publication: Cloning and characterization of two extracellular heparin-degrading endosulfatases in mice and humans. Morimoto-Tomita M, Uchimura K, Werb Z, Hemmerich S, Rosen SD. J Biol Chem. 2002 Dec 20. 277(51):49175-85. 10.1074/jbc.M205131200 PubMed 12368295.
Backbone
  Vector backbone: pcDNA3.1/Myc-His(-)
  Backbone manufacturer: Invitrogen
  Backbone size w/o insert (bp): 5500
  Vector type: Mammalian Expression
Growth in bacteria
  Bacterial resistance: Ampicillin, 100 μg/mL
  Growth temperature: 37°C
  Growth strain: DH5alpha
  Copy number: High Copy
Gene/Insert
  Gene/Insert name: mouse sulfatase 1 (alt name: MSulf-1)
  Species: M. musculus (mouse)
  Insert size (bp): 2600
  Entrez Gene: Sulf1 (a.k.a. MSulf-1, mKIAA1077)
  Cloning method: Restriction Enzyme; 5′ cloning site NheI (not destroyed); 3′ cloning site HindIII (not destroyed)
  Sequencing primers: 5′ T7
Terms and licenses: Academic/Nonprofit Terms; Industry Terms: Not Available to Industry
How to cite: pcDNA3.1/Myc-His(-)-MSulf-1 was a gift from Steven Rosen (Addgene plasmid # 13007 ; http://n2t.net/addgene:13007 ; RRID:Addgene_13007)
