[The description below was written by a language model from this plasmid's Addgene catalogue record.]
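Description:
pcDNA3.1/Myc-His(-)-MSulf-1 is a mammalian expression plasmid built on the commercial pcDNA3.1/Myc-His(-) backbone (about 5.5 kb without insert) and carrying the mouse sulfatase 1 coding sequence (Sulf1, also called MSulf-1 or mKIAA1077), an insert of roughly 2.6 kb. The insert was placed into the multiple cloning site by restriction cloning between NheI at the 5′ end and HindIII at the 3′ end, and both sites remain intact, so the insert can be excised or transferred. In bacteria the plasmid is maintained at high copy number under ampicillin selection.

No feature table is provided, so the regulatory elements are not listed in the record itself. Vectors of the pcDNA3.1 family generally drive the insert from the CMV immediate-early promoter, with a T7 promoter just upstream, consistent with the T7 primer listed for 5′ sequencing. The Myc-His series is designed to add a C-terminal Myc epitope and polyhistidine tag for detection and affinity purification. The record does not explicitly state that the Sulf1 reading frame is fused in frame to these tags, nor does it mention a mammalian selection marker, so these points should be checked against the sequence.

Sulf1 encodes an extracellular endosulfatase that acts on heparin and heparan sulfate, and the plasmid comes from work describing the cloning and characterization of two such enzymes in mice and humans. It is suited to transient or stable expression of the mouse enzyme in cultured mammalian cells, for example to produce the protein for activity assays or to study the effects of its expression.
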