>Addgene plasmid #13007 | pcDNA3.1/Myc-His(-)-MSulf-1 | addgene partial sequence | sequence record 19426 | 13007 with T7
GTATTCCCTCTGGGCTCTGCTGCTTGCCGTGCTGGGCACACAGCTGCTGGGAAGCCTGTGTTCCACCGTT
CGGTCCCAGAGGTTCCGAGGAAGGATACAGCAGGAACGAAAAAACATCAGACCCAATATTATCCTTGTGC
TCACTGACGACCAGGATGTGGAGCTGGGTTCCCTGCAAGTCATGAACAAGACGAGAAAGATCATGGAACA
GGGTGGGGCCACCTTCACCAATGCCTTTGTGACCACGCCCATGTGCTGTCCATCACGCTCATCCATGCTC
ACTGGGAAGTACGTGCATAACCACAATGTCTACACCAACAATGAGAACTGCTCGTCTCCCTCGTGGCAGG
CAATGCACGAGCCTCGGACCTTTGCTGTGTATCTCAACAACACCGGCTACAGAACAGCCTTTTTTGGAAA
ATACCTCAATGAATACAATGGCAGCTACATCCCTCCTGGATGGCGAGAATGGCTCGGATTAATCAAGAAT
TCTCGTTTCTATAATTACACTGTTTGTCGCAACGGCATCAAGGAGAAGCATGGATTTGATTATGCAAAGG
ATTACTTCACAGACTTAATCACTAACGAGAGCATTAATTACTTCAAAATGTCTAAGAGAATGTATCCCCA
TAGGCCCATTATGATGGTGATCAGCCATGCAGCACCACACGGCCCTGAAGACTCCGCCCCACAGTTTTCA
AAACTGTACCCCAATGCCTCCCAACACATAACACCCAGCTATAACTATGCACCGAACATGGACAAACACT
GGGATCATGC
